Addgene plasmid #62231: BiP-mGFP
Purpose: Encodes hamster BiP/GRP78/HSPA5 fused to monomeric EGFP. Useful for studying BiP mobility and trafficking in live cells.
Depositing lab: Erik Snapp. Publication: BiP availability distinguishes states of homeostasis and stress in the endoplasmic reticulum of living cells. Lai CW, Aronson DE, Snapp EL. Mol Biol Cell. 2010 Jun 15;21(12):1909-21. doi: 10.1091/mbc.E09-12-1066. Epub 2010 Apr 21. PubMed 20410136.
Backbone
  Vector backbone: clontech N1
  Backbone manufacturer: clontech
  Backbone size w/o insert (bp): 4000
  Total vector size (bp): 6700
  Vector type: Mammalian Expression
  Selectable markers: Gentamicin
Growth in bacteria
  Bacterial resistance: Kanamycin, 50 μg/mL
  Growth temperature: 37°C
  Growth strain: DH5alpha
  Copy number: High Copy
Gene/Insert
  Gene/Insert name: hamster BiP-mGFP-KDEL
  Species: Synthetic; hamster
  Insert size (bp): 2702
  Promoter: cmv
  Tag / fusion protein: mGFP (C terminal on insert)
  Cloning method: Restriction Enzyme; 5′ cloning site NheI (not destroyed); 3′ cloning site notI (not destroyed)
  Sequencing primers: 5′ tggtttagtgaaccgt; 3′ GTTCAGGGGGAGGTGTG
Terms and licenses: Academic/Nonprofit Terms; Industry Terms: Not Available to Industry
Depositor comments: Avoid overexpression. Low expressing cells are best for imaging. High expression leads to protein aggregation in the nuclear envelope. See supplementary data for original paper. Do NOT use this as an ER marker. BiP is a functional protein and significantly impacts the ER environment increasing stress resistance. Use ER-GFP if you simply want a marker for the ER when imaging cells.
How to cite: BiP-mGFP was a gift from Erik Snapp (Addgene plasmid # 62231 ; http://n2t.net/addgene:62231 ; RRID:Addgene_62231)
