[The description below was written by a language model from this plasmid's Addgene catalogue record and pLannotate feature annotations shown in this document.]
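Description:
BiP-mGFP is a mammalian expression plasmid built on a Clontech N1-type backbone. It encodes the Chinese hamster ER chaperone BiP (also called GRP78 or HSPA5) fused at its C terminus to monomeric EGFP. The insert name indicates that a KDEL ER-retrieval motif follows the fluorescent protein, restoring the retention signal that a C-terminal tag would otherwise mask, although the feature table does not annotate it separately. The fusion was cloned between NheI and NotI sites. It is transcribed from the human cytomegalovirus immediate-early enhancer and promoter and terminated by an SV40 polyadenylation signal. The monomeric GFP variant reduces the tendency of the tag to self-associate, which matters for a protein whose diffusion is being measured.

The plasmid replicates in E. coli from a high-copy pUC-type origin and also carries an f1 origin. A single Tn5 NeoR/KanR gene sits downstream of tandem bacterial (bla) and SV40 early promoters and ends in an HSV TK polyadenylation signal. It therefore gives kanamycin resistance in bacteria and should give G418 resistance in mammalian cells. The catalogue lists the mammalian marker as gentamicin, which probably reflects this Geneticin/G418 cassette. The short large T antigen, ble and bGH fragments in the annotation look like backbone remnants rather than functional elements. The sequenced record is about 6.6 kb, close to the stated 6.7 kb.

The construct is intended for live-cell imaging of BiP mobility and trafficking in the ER. The depositor warns that low-expressing cells are best, because overexpression causes aggregation in the nuclear envelope. The depositor also says it should not be used as a generic ER marker, since functional BiP alters the ER environment and raises stress resistance.
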