Features (pLannotate 1.2.2; 15 found; start..end, strand, type, name):
      1..304     +  enhancer       CMV enhancer: human cytomegalovirus immediate early enhancer
    305..508     +  promoter       CMV promoter: human cytomegalovirus (CMV) immediate early promoter
    540..2495    +  CDS            HSPA5: BIP_CRIGR - Also known as GRP78 From Cricetulus griseus (Chinese hamster) (Cricetulus barabensis griseus).
   2511..3227    +  CDS            mEGFP: mEGFP is a basic (constitutively fluorescent) green fluorescent protein published in 2002, derived from Aequorea victoria. It has moderate acid sensitivity.
   3255..3338    +  CDS            large T antigen (fragment): large T antigen from SV40 (simian virus 40)
   3361..3482    +  polyA_signal   SV40 poly(A) signal: SV40 polyadenylation signal
   3516..3944    -  rep_origin     f1 ori (sequence partly withheld): f1 bacteriophage origin of replication; arrow indicates direction of (+) strand synthesis
   3971..4075    +  promoter       AmpR promoter: bla
   4077..4434    +  promoter       SV40 promoter: SV40 enhancer and early promoter
   4469..5263    +  CDS            NeoR/KanR: aminoglycoside phosphotransferase from Tn5; aph(3')-II (or nptII); confers resistance to neomycin, kanamycin, and G418 (Geneticin®)
   5284..5436    +  CDS            ble (fragment): BLE_KLEPN - Experimental evidence at protein level: Swiss-Prot protein existence level 1. Binding protein with a strong affinity to the bleomycin family of antibiotics. Binds to CL990; an antimitotic-antibiotic compound. From Klebsiella pneumoniae.
   5495..5542    +  polyA_signal   HSV TK poly(A) signal: herpes simplex virus thymidine kinase polyadenylation signal (Cole and Stacy, 1985)
   5633..5649    -  polyA_signal   bGH poly(A) signal (fragment): bovine growth hormone polyadenylation signal
   5871..6459    +  rep_origin     ori: high-copy-number ColE1/pMB1/pBR322/pUC origin of replication
   6574..6633    +  enhancer       CMV enhancer (fragment): human cytomegalovirus immediate early enhancer
>Addgene plasmid #62231 | BiP-mGFP | addgene full sequence | sequence record 314151 | Addgene NGS Result
CGTTACATAACTTACGGTAAATGGCCCGCCTGGCTGACCGCCCAACGACCCCCGCCCATTGACGTCAATA
ATGACGTATGTTCCCATAGTAACGCCAATAGGGACTTTCCATTGACGTCAATGGGTGGAGTATTTACGGT
AAACTGCCCACTTGGCAGTACATCAAGTGTATCATATGCCAAGTACGCCCCCTATTGACGTCAATGACGG
TAAATGGCCCGCCTGGCATTATGCCCAGTACATGACCTTATGGGACTTTCCTACTTGGCAGTACATCTAC
GTATTAGTCATCGCTATTACCATGGTGATGCGGTTTTGGCAGTACATCAATGGGCGTGGATAGCGGTTTG
ACTCACGGGGATTTCCAAGTCTCCACCCCATTGACGTCAATGGGAGTTTGTTTTGGCACCAAAATCAACG
GGACTTTCCAAAATGTCGTAACAACTCCGCCCCATTGACGCAAATGGGCGGTAGGCGTGTACGGTGGGAG
GTCTATATAAGCAGAGCTGGTTTAGTGAACCGTCAGATCCGCTAGCACCATGAAGTTCCCTATGGTGGCG
GCGGCGCTGCTGCTGCTCTGCGCGGTGCGGGCCGAGGAGGAGGACAAGAAGGAGGATGTGGGCACGGTGG
TCGGCATCGACCTGGGGACCACCTATTCCTGCGTTGGTGTGTTCAAGAACGGCCGCGTGGAGATCATAGC
CAACGATCAGGGCAACCGCATCACGCCGTCGTATGTGGCCTTCACTCCTGAAGGCGAGCGTCTGATTGGC
GATGCGGCCAAGAACCAGCTCACCTCCAATCCCGAGAACACGGTCTTCGACGCCAAGCGCCTCATCGGAC
GCACTTGGAATGACCCTTCAGTGCAGCAGGACATCAAGTTCTTGCCTTTCAAGGTGGTTGAAAAGAAAAC
TAAACCATACATTCAAGTTGATATTGGAGGTGGGCAAACCAAAACATTTGCCCCAGAAGAAATTTCTGCC
ATGGTTCTCACTAAAATGAAAGAAACTGCTGAAGCATATTTGGGAAAGAAGGTTACCCATGCAGTTGTTA
CTGTGCCGGCTTACTTCAATGATGCCCAGCGCCAAGCAACCAAAGATGCTGGCACCATTGCTGGACTGAA
TGTCATGCGGATCATCAATGAGCCCACAGCAGCTGCTATTGCGTATGGCCTGGATAAGAGAGAGGGCGAG
AAGAACATCCTCGTTTTTGACCTGGGCGGTGGAACCTTCGATGTGTCTCTTCTGACCATTGACAATGGTG
TCTTTGAAGTGGTGGCCACGAATGGAGACACTCATCTCGGTGGGGAAGACTTTGATCAGCGGGTTATGGA
ACACTTCATCAAGCTGTACAAAAAGAAAACTGGGAAAGACGTTAGAAAAGACAACAGAGCTGTGCAGAAA
CTTCGTCGTGAGGTGGAAAAGGCTAAGCGAGCCCTGTCTTCTCAGCATCAAGCAAGAATTGAGATAGAGT
CCTTCTTTGAAGGAGAAGACTTCTCTGAGACCCTGACTCGGGCCAAATTTGAAGAGTTGAACATGGACCT
GTTCCGATCTACCATGAAGCCAGTCCAGAAAGTGTTGGAAGACTCTGATCTGAAGAAATCAGACATTGAT
GAAATTGTTCTTGTCGGTGGGTCTACTCGGATTCCCAAGATTCAGCAGCTGGTGAAAGAGTTCTTCAATG
GCAAGGAGCCATCCCGTGGCATAAACCCAGATGAGGCTGTAGCATACGGTGCTGCTGTCCAGGCTGGTGT
CCTCTCTGGTGATCAAGATACAGGTGATCTGGTACTGCTTGATGTATGTCCTCTTACACTTGGTATTGAA
ACAGTGGGAGGTGTCATGACCAAACTGATTCCAAGGAACACTGTGGTACCCACCAAGAAGTCTCAGATCT
TTTCCACAGCTTCTGATAATCAGCCAACTGTAACAATCAAGGTCTATGAAGGTGAACGACCCCTAACAAA
AGACAACCATCTTCTGGGTACATTTGATCTGACTGGAATTCCTCCTGCTCCTCGTGGGGTACCCCAGATT
GAAGTCACCTTTGAGATAGATGTTAATGGTATTCTTCGAGTGACAGCTGAAGACAAAGGTACAGGGAACA
AAAACAAAATCACAATTACCAATGACCAAAATCGCCTGACACCTGAAGAAATTGAAAGGATGGTTAATGA
TGCAGAGAAGTTTGCTGAGGAAGACAAAAAGCTCAAAGAGCGCATTGATACCAGGAACGAGTTGGAAAGC
TATGCTTACTCTCTCAAGAACCAGATTGGAGATAAAGAAAAGCTGGGCGGTAAACTTTCCTCTGAAGATA
AAGAAACCATGGAGAAAGCTGTAGAGGAAAAGATTGAATGGCTGGAAAGCCACCAGGATGCAGACATTGA
AGACTTTAAAGCTAAAAAGAAGGAACTAGAGGAAATTGTTCAGCCTATTATTAGCAAACTCTATGGAAGT
GCAGGCCCTCCCCCAACTGGTGAAGAGGATACATCAGAAGGGGATCCACCGGTCGCCACCATGGTGAGCA
AGGGCGAGGAGCTGTTCACCGGGGTGGTGCCCATCCTGGTCGAGCTGGACGGCGACGTAAACGGCCACAA
GTTCAGCGTGTCCGGCGAGGGCGAGGGCGATGCCACCTACGGCAAGCTGACCCTGAAGTTCATCTGCACC
ACCGGCAAGCTGCCCGTGCCCTGGCCCACCCTCGTGACCACCCTGACCTACGGCGTGCAGTGCTTCAGCC
GCTACCCCGACCACATGAAGCAGCACGACTTCTTCAAGTCCGCCATGCCCGAAGGCTACGTCCAGGAGCG
CACCATCTTCTTCAAGGACGACGGCAACTACAAGACCCGCGCCGAGGTGAAGTTCGAGGGCGACACCCTG
GTGAACCGCATCGAGCTGAAGGGCATCGACTTCAAGGAGGACGGCAACATCCTGGGGCACAAGCTGGAGT
ACAACTACAACAGCCACAACGTCTATATCATGGCCGACAAGCAGAAGAACGGCATCAAGGTGAACTTCAA
GATCCGCCACAACATCGAGGACGGCAGCGTGCAGCTCGCCGACCACTACCAGCAGAACACCCCCATCGGC
GACGGCCCCGTGCTGCTGCCCGACAACCACTACCTGAGCACCCAGTCCAAGCTGAGCAAAGACCCCAACG
AGAAGCGCGATCACATGGTCCTGCTGGAGTTCGTGACCGCCGCCGGGATCACTCTCGGCATGGACGAGCT
GTACAAGGATGAATTGTAAGCGGCCGCGACTCTAGATCATAATCAGCCATACCACATTTGTAGAGGTTTT
ACTTGCTTTAAAAAACCTCCCACACCTCCCCCTGAACCTGAAACATAAAATGAATGCAATTGTTGTTGTT
AACTTGTTTATTGCAGCTTATAATGGTTACAAATAAAGCAATAGCATCACAAATTTCACAAATAAAGCAT
TTTTTTCACTGCATTCTAGTTGTGGTTTGTCCAAACTCATCAATGTATCTTAAGGCGTAAATTGTAAGCG
TTAATATTTTGTTAAAATTCGCGTTAAATTTTTGTTAAATCAGCTCATTTTTTAACCAATAGGCCGAAAT
CGGCAAAATCCCTTATAAATCAAAAGAATAGACCGAGATAGGGT
[37 nt withheld, positions 3615-3651]
AAAGAACGTGGACTCCAACGTCAAAGG
[49 nt withheld, positions 3679-3727]
T
[91 nt withheld, positions 3729-3819]
G
[124 nt withheld, positions 3821-3944]
CAGGTGGCACTTTTCGGGGAAATGTGCGCGGAACCCCTATTTGTTTATTTTTCTAAATACATTCAAATAT
GTATCCGCTCATGAGACAATAACCCTGATAAATGCTTCAATAATATTGAAAAAGGAAGAGTCCTGAGGCG
GAAAGAACCAGCTGTGGAATGTGTGTCAGTTAGGGTGTGGAAAGTCCCCAGGCTCCCCAGCAGGCAGAAG
TATGCAAAGCATGCATCTCAATTAGTCAGCAACCAGGTGTGGAAAGTCCCCAGGCTCCCCAGCAGGCAGA
AGTATGCAAAGCATGCATCTCAATTAGTCAGCAACCATAGTCCCGCCCCTAACTCCGCCCATCCCGCCCC
TAACTCCGCCCAGTTCCGCCCATTCTCCGCCCCATGGCTGACTAATTTTTTTTATTTATGCAGAGGCCGA
GGCCGCCTCGGCCTCTGAGCTATTCCAGAAGTAGTGAGGAGGCTTTTTTGGAGGCCTAGGCTTTTGCAAA
GATCGATCAAGAGACAGGATGAGGATCGTTTCGCATGATTGAACAAGATGGATTGCACGCAGGTTCTCCG
GCCGCTTGGGTGGAGAGGCTATTCGGCTATGACTGGGCACAACAGACAATCGGCTGCTCTGATGCCGCCG
TGTTCCGGCTGTCAGCGCAGGGGCGCCCGGTTCTTTTTGTCAAGACCGACCTGTCCGGTGCCCTGAATGA
ACTGCAAGACGAGGCAGCGCGGCTATCGTGGCTGGCCACGACGGGCGTTCCTTGCGCAGCTGTGCTCGAC
GTTGTCACTGAAGCGGGAAGGGACTGGCTGCTATTGGGCGAAGTGCCGGGGCAGGATCTCCTGTCATCTC
ACCTTGCTCCTGCCGAGAAAGTATCCATCATGGCTGATGCAATGCGGCGGCTGCATACGCTTGATCCGGC
TACCTGCCCATTCGACCACCAAGCGAAACATCGCATCGAGCGAGCACGTACTCGGATGGAAGCCGGTCTT
GTCGATCAGGATGATCTGGACGAAGAGCATCAGGGGCTCGCGCCAGCCGAACTGTTCGCCAGGCTCAAGG
CGAGCATGCCCGACGGCGAGGATCTCGTCGTGACCCATGGCGATGCCTGCTTGCCGAATATCATGGTGGA
AAATGGCCGCTTTTCTGGATTCATCGACTGTGGCCGGCTGGGTGTGGCGGACCGCTATCAGGACATAGCG
TTGGCTACCCGTGATATTGCTGAAGAGCTTGGCGGCGAATGGGCTGACCGCTTCCTCGTGCTTTACGGTA
TCGCCGCTCCCGATTCGCAGCGCATCGCCTTCTATCGCCTTCTTGACGAGTTCTTCTGAGCGGGACTCTG
GGGTTCGAAATGACCGACCAAGCGACGCCCAACCTGCCATCACGAGATTTCGATTCCACCGCCGCCTTCT
ATGAAAGGTTGGGCTTCGGAATCGTTTTCCGGGACGCCGGCTGGATGATCCTCCAGCGCGGGGATCTCAT
GCTGGAGTTCTTCGCCCACCCTAGGGGGAGGCTAACTGAAACACGGAAGGAGACAATACCGGAAGGAACC
CGCGCTATGACGGCAATAAAAAGACAGAATAAAACGCACGGTGTTGGGTCGTTTGTTCATAAACGCGGGG
TTCGGTCCCAGGGCTGGCACTCTGTCGATACCCCACCGAGACCCCATTGGGGCCAATACGCCCGCGTTTC
TTCCTTTTCCCCACCCCACCCCCCAAGTTCGGGTGAAGGCCCAGGGCTCGCAGCCAACGTCGGGGCGGCA
GGCCCTGCCATAGCCTCAGGTTACTCATATATACTTTAGATTGATTTAAAACTTCATTTTTAATTTAAAA
GGATCTAGGTGAAGATCCTTTTTGATAATCTCATGACCAAAATCCCTTAACGTGAGTTTTCGTTCCACTG
AGCGTCAGACCCCGTAGAAAAGATCAAAGGATCTTCTTGAGATCCTTTTTTTCTGCGCGTAATCTGCTGC
TTGCAAACAAAAAAACCACCGCTACCAGCGGTGGTTTGTTTGCCGGATCAAGAGCTACCAACTCTTTTTC
CGAAGGTAACTGGCTTCAGCAGAGCGCAGATACCAAATACTGTTCTTCTAGTGTAGCCGTAGTTAGGCCA
CCACTTCAAGAACTCTGTAGCACCGCCTACATACCTCGCTCTGCTAATCCTGTTACCAGTGGCTGCTGCC
AGTGGCGATAAGTCGTGTCTTACCGGGTTGGACTCAAGACGATAGTTACCGGATAAGGCGCAGCGGTCGG
GCTGAACGGGGGGTTCGTGCACACAGCCCAGCTTGGAGCGAACGACCTACACCGAACTGAGATACCTACA
GCGTGAGCTATGAGAAAGCGCCACGCTTCCCGAAGGGAGAAAGGCGGACAGGTATCCGGTAAGCGGCAGG
GTCGGAACAGGAGAGCGCACGAGGGAGCTTCCAGGGGGAAACGCCTGGTATCTTTATAGTCCTGTCGGGT
TTCGCCACCTCTGACTTGAGCGTCGATTTTTGTGATGCTCGTCAGGGGGGCGGAGCCTATGGAAAAACGC
CAGCAACGCGGCCTTTTTACGGTTCCTGGCCTTTTGCTGGCCTTTTGCTCACATGTTCTTTCCTGCGTTA
TCCCCTGATTCTGTGGATAACCGTATTACCGCCATGCATTAGTTATTAATAGTAATCAATTACGGGGTCA
TTAGTTCATAGCCCATATATGGAGTTCCG
